Addgene plasmid #55186: pCoofy48
Purpose: (Empty Backbone) Bacterial expression vector for parallel SLIC cloning containing N-terminal 6x His and GST tags. C-terminal tags can be added during SLIC.
Depositing lab: Sabine Suppmann. Depositing organization: Max Planck Institute of Biochemistry. Publication: A new method to customize protein expression vectors for fast, efficient and background free parallel cloning. Scholz J, Besir H, Strasser C, Suppmann S. BMC Biotechnol. 2013 Feb 14;13(1):12. 10.1186/1472-6750-13-12 PubMed 23410102.
Backbone
  Vector backbone: pET, pCoofy3
  Backbone manufacturer: Novagen
  Backbone size (bp): 7266
  Vector type: Bacterial Expression
  Promoter: T7
  Tag / fusion protein: 6x His (N terminal on backbone); GST (N terminal on backbone); PreScission site (3C protease site) (N terminal on backbone); His10-Stop-OneStrep-Stop-S-tag-Stop-CBP-Stop-HPC4-Stop-CPD54 (C terminal on backbone)
Growth in bacteria
  Bacterial resistance: Kanamycin, 50 μg/mL
  Growth temperature: 37°C
  Growth strain: DB3.1
  Growth instructions: ccdB Survival cells are NOT suitable for the unmodified plasmid containing the ccdB gene. The plasmid is provided in the recommended DB3.1 strain.
  Copy number: Low Copy
Gene/Insert
  Sequencing primers: 5′ T7; 3′ T7-term
Terms and licenses: Academic/Nonprofit Terms; Industry Terms: Not Available to Industry
Depositor comments: C-terminal tags are separated by a stop codon. Depending on the LP2 primer used in SLIC, the desired C-terminal tag(s) can be fused to the target gene. Use the one of the following linearization primers pairs for SLIC cloning. Choose one LP1 forward vector primer and one LP2 reverse vector primer: LP1 forward vector primer: SLIC Primer (3C site) 5' GGGCCCCTGGAACAGAACTTCCAG 3' LP2 - select an LP2 primer below depending on which C-terminal tags you want to include fused to your gene of interest: none SLIC Primer 5' CGCCATTAACCTGATGTTCTGGGG 3' 10His- SLIC Primer 5`GAGCATCATCATCATCACCAC 3' StrepOne - SLIC Primer 5`AGCGCTTGGAGCCACCCGCAG 3' S-Tag - SLIC Primer 5`AAAGAAACCGCTGCTGCTAAATTCG 3' CBP - SLIC Primer 5`ATGAAGCGGCGGTGGAAGAAAAAC 3' HPC4 - SLIC Primer 5`GAGGACCAGGTGGACCCCCGG 3' Æ54CPD - SLIC Primer 5`GGCAGCGGCAAGATCCTGCAC 3' Test each preparation of the plasmid by transforming it into non-resistant cells (ex. DH5a) to ensure negative selection by ccdB kills all the transformed cells as expected.
How to cite: pCoofy48 was a gift from Sabine Suppmann (Addgene plasmid # 55186 ; http://n2t.net/addgene:55186 ; RRID:Addgene_55186)
