[The description below was written by a language model from this plasmid's Addgene catalogue record and pLannotate feature annotations shown in this document.]
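Description:
pCoofy48 is an empty bacterial expression backbone of about 7.3 kb, derived from the pET series via pCoofy3 and designed for parallel, ligation-independent SLIC cloning. It is selected with kanamycin (aph(3')-Ia) and replicates from a pBR322-type ColE1 origin. The bom and rop elements are retained, consistent with its listing as low copy, and an f1 origin is also present. Expression is driven by a T7 promoter with an adjacent lac operator and the T7 gene 10 ribosome binding site. A plasmid-borne lacI provides repression that IPTG relieves, so a host supplying T7 RNA polymerase is required. A T7 terminator closes the unit.

The reading frame begins with a 6xHis tag followed by Schistosoma japonicum GST and a PreScission (3C) protease site, which allows the N-terminal tags to be cleaved off after purification. Downstream sits a ccdB cassette encoding a gyrase poison. The target gene replaces this cassette during cloning, so uncut or parental vector is counter-selected in ordinary E. coli strains, and the unmodified plasmid must be kept in a ccdB-tolerant strain such as DB3.1.

After ccdB comes an array of C-terminal tags, each separated from the next by a stop codon: His10, One-Strep (annotated as Twin-Strep), S-tag, calmodulin-binding peptide (annotated as a MYLK2 fragment), HPC4, and the Vibrio cholerae MARTX cysteine protease domain (annotated as an rtxA fragment). The vector is linearised by PCR, with one primer anchored at the 3C site. The choice of the second primer determines which C-terminal tag, if any, is fused to the insert. The two sequence records differ by only a few bases and carry the same annotated features.
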