Features (pLannotate 1.2.2; 26 found; start..end, strand, type, name):
     12..440     +  rep_origin     f1 ori (sequence partly withheld): f1 bacteriophage origin of replication; arrow indicates direction of (+) strand synthesis
    493..550     +  promoter       AmpR promoter (fragment): bla
    559..1374    -  CDS            KanR: aminoglycoside phosphotransferase; aph(3')-Ia; confers resistance to kanamycin in bacteria or G418 (Geneticin®) in eukaryotes
   1496..2084    +  rep_origin     ori: high-copy-number ColE1/pMB1/pBR322/pUC origin of replication
   2270..2409    -  misc_feature   bom: basis of mobility region from pBR322
   2511..2702    -  CDS            rop: Rop protein, which maintains plasmids at low copy number; rop
   2719..3099    +  CDS            YPB1_ECOLX: Protein predicted: Swiss-Prot protein existence level 4. From Escherichia coli.
   3171..3462    -  CDS            TcR (fragment): tetracycline efflux protein; tet; confers resistance to tetracycline
   3477..3498    -  protein_bind   CAP binding site: CAP binding activates transcription in the presence of cAMP. E. coli catabolite activator protein
   3511..4593    -  CDS            lacI: lac repressor; lacI; The lac repressor binds to the lac operator to inhibit transcription in E. coli. This inhibition can be relieved by adding lactose or isopropyl-β-D-thiogalactopyranoside (IPTG).
   4594..4671    -  promoter       lacI promoter: lacI
   4679..4958    -  CDS            TcR (fragment): tetracycline efflux protein; tet; confers resistance to tetracycline
   4980..4998    +  promoter       T7 promoter: promoter for bacteriophage T7 RNA polymerase
   4999..5023    +  protein_bind   lac operator: The lac repressor binds to the lac operator to inhibit transcription in E. coli. This inhibition can be relieved by adding lactose or isopropyl-β-D-thiogalactopyranoside (IPTG). lac repressor encoded by lacI
   5038..5060    +  RBS            RBS: efficient ribosome binding site from bacteriophage T7 gene 10 (Olins and Rangwala, 1989)
   5073..5090    +  CDS            7xHis (fragment): 6xHis affinity tag
   5109..5762    +  CDS            GST26_SCHJA: Experimental evidence at protein level: Swiss-Prot protein existence level 1. GST isoenzymes appear to play a central role in the parasite detoxification system. Other functions are also suspected including a role in increasing the solubility of haematin in the parasite gut. From Schistosoma japonicum (Blood fluke).
   5849..6151    +  CDS            ccdB: CcdB, a bacterial toxin that poisons DNA gyrase; ccdB; Plasmids containing the ccdB gene cannot be propagated in standard E. coli strains.
   6167..6184    +  CDS            9xHis (fragment): 9xHis affinity tag
   6188..6277    +  CDS            Twin-Strep-tag: two Strep-Tag®II moieties connected by a linker for enhanced binding to Strep-Tactin®, an engineered form of streptavidin (Schmidt et al., 2013)
   6281..6325    +  CDS            S-Tag: affinity and epitope tag derived from pancreatic ribonuclease A
   6329..6412    +  CDS            MYLK2 (fragment): MYLK2_HUMAN - Experimental evidence at protein level: Swiss-Prot protein existence level 1. Implicated in the level of global muscle contraction and cardiac function. Phosphorylates a specific serine in the N-terminus of a myosin light chain. From Homo sapiens (Human).
   6461..7081    +  CDS            rtxA (fragment): MARTX_VIBCH - Also known as rtx From Vibrio cholerae serotype O1 (strain ATCC 39315 / El Tor Inaba N16961).
   7106..7123    +  CDS            9xHis (fragment): 9xHis affinity tag
   7133..7182    +  CDS            SET1 (fragment): solubility-enhancement tag derived from T7 phage gene 10B
   7190..7237    +  terminator     T7 terminator: transcription terminator for bacteriophage T7 RNA polymerase
>Addgene plasmid #55186 | pCoofy48 | addgene full sequence | sequence record 464535 | Addgene Long Read Sequencing Result
TGGCGAATGGG
[124 nt withheld, positions 12-135]
C
[91 nt withheld, positions 137-227]
A
[49 nt withheld, positions 229-277]
CCTTTGACGTTGGAGTCCACGTTCTTT
[37 nt withheld, positions 305-341]
ACCCTATCTCGGTCTATTCTTTTGATTTATAAGGGATTTTGCCGATTTCGGCCTATTGGTTAAAAAATGA
GCTGATTTAACAAAAATTTAACGCGAATTTTAACAAAATATTAACGCTTACAATTTAGGTGGCACTTTTC
GGGGAAATGTGCGCGGAACCCCTATTTGTTTATTTTTCTAAATACATTCAAATATGTATCCGCTCATGAA
TTAATTCTTAGAAAAACTCATCGAGCATCAAATGAAACTGCAATTTATTCATATCAGGATTATCAATACC
ATATTTTTGAAAAAGCCGTTTCTGTAATGAAGGAGAAAACTCACCGAGGCAGTTCCATAGGATGGCAAGA
TCCTGGTATCGGTCTGCGATTCCGACTCGTCCAACATCAATACAACCTATTAATTTCCCCTCGTCAAAAA
TAAGGTTATCAAGTGAGAAATCACCATGAGTGACGACTGAATCCGGTGAGAATGGCAAAAGTTTATGCAT
TTCTTTCCAGACTTGTTCAACAGGCCAGCCATTACGCTCGTCATCAAAATCACTCGCATCAACCAAACCG
TTATTCATTCGTGATTGCGCCTGAGCGAGACGAAATACGCGATCGCTGTTAAAAGGACAATTACAAACAG
GAATCGAATGCAACCGGCGCAGGAACACTGCCAGCGCATCAACAATATTTTCACCTGAATCAGGATATTC
TTCTAATACCTGGAATGCTGTTTTCCCGGGGATCGCAGTGGTGAGTAACCATGCATCATCAGGAGTACGG
ATAAAATGCTTGATGGTCGGAAGAGGCATAAATTCCGTCAGCCAGTTTAGTCTGACCATCTCATCTGTAA
CATCATTGGCAACGCTACCTTTGCCATGTTTCAGAAACAACTCTGGCGCATCGGGCTTCCCATACAATCG
ATAGATTGTCGCACCTGATTGCCCGACATTATCGCGAGCCCATTTATACCCATATAAATCAGCATCCATG
TTGGAATTTAATCGCGGCCTAGAGCAAGACGTTTCCCGTTGAATATGGCTCATAACACCCCTTGTATTAC
TGTTTATGTAAGCAGACAGTTTTATTGTTCATGACCAAAATCCCTTAACGTGAGTTTTCGTTCCACTGAG
CGTCAGACCCCGTAGAAAAGATCAAAGGATCTTCTTGAGATCCTTTTTTTCTGCGCGTAATCTGCTGCTT
GCAAACAAAAAAACCACCGCTACCAGCGGTGGTTTGTTTGCCGGATCAAGAGCTACCAACTCTTTTTCCG
AAGGTAACTGGCTTCAGCAGAGCGCAGATACCAAATACTGTCCTTCTAGTGTAGCCGTAGTTAGGCCACC
ACTTCAAGAACTCTGTAGCACCGCCTACATACCTCGCTCTGCTAATCCTGTTACCAGTGGCTGCTGCCAG
TGGCGATAAGTCGTGTCTTACCGGGTTGGACTCAAGACGATAGTTACCGGATAAGGCGCAGCGGTCGGGC
TGAACGGGGGGTTCGTGCACACAGCCCAGCTTGGAGCGAACGACCTACACCGAACTGAGATACCTACAGC
GTGAGCTATGAGAAAGCGCCACGCTTCCCGAAGGGAGAAAGGCGGACAGGTATCCGGTAAGCGGCAGGGT
CGGAACAGGAGAGCGCACGAGGGAGCTTCCAGGGGGAAACGCCTGGTATCTTTATAGTCCTGTCGGGTTT
CGCCACCTCTGACTTGAGCGTCGATTTTTGTGATGCTCGTCAGGGGGGCGGAGCCTATGGAAAAACGCCA
GCAACGCGGCCTTTTTACGGTTCCTGGCCTTTTGCTGGCCTTTTGCTCACATGTTCTTTCCTGCGTTATC
CCCTGATTCTGTGGATAACCGTATTACCGCCTTTGAGTGAGCTGATACCGCTCGCCGCAGCCGAACGACC
GAGCGCAGCGAGTCAGTGAGCGAGGAAGCGGAAGAGCGCCTGATGCGGTATTTTCTCCTTACGCATCTGT
GCGGTATTTCACACCGCAATGGTGCACTCTCAGTACAATCTGCTCTGATGCCGCATAGTTAAGCCAGTAT
ACACTCCGCTATCGCTACGTGACTGGGTCATGGCTGCGCCCCGACACCCGCCAACACCCGCTGACGCGCC
CTGACGGGCTTGTCTGCTCCCGGCATCCGCTTACAGACAAGCTGTGACCGTCTCCGGGAGCTGCATGTGT
CAGAGGTTTTCACCGTCATCACCGAAACGCGCGAGGCAGCTGCGGTAAAGCTCATCAGCGTGGTCGTGAA
GCGATTCACAGATGTCTGCCTGTTCATCCGCGTCCAGCTCGTTGAGTTTCTCCAGAAGCGTTAATGTCTG
GCTTCTGATAAAGCGGGCCATGTTAAGGGCGGTTTTTTCCTGTTTGGTCACTGATGCCTCCGTGTAAGGG
GGATTTCTGTTCATGGGGGTAATGATACCGATGAAACGAGAGAGGATGCTCACGATACGGGTTACTGATG
ATGAACATGCCCGGTTACTGGAACGTTGTGAGGGTAAACAACTGGCGGTATGGATGCGGCGGGACCAGAG
AAAAATCACTCAGGGTCAATGCCAGCGCTTCGTTAATACAGATGTAGGTGTTCCACAGGGTAGCCAGCAG
CATCCTGCGATGCAGATCCGGAACATAATGGTGCAGGGCGCTGACTTCCGCGTTTCCAGACTTTACGAAA
CACGGAAACCGAAGACCATTCATGTTGTTGCTCAGGTCGCAGACGTTTTGCAGCAGCAGTCGCTTCACGT
TCGCTCGCGTATCGGTGATTCATTCTGCTAACCAGTAAGGCAACCCCGCCAGCCTAGCCGGGTCCTCAAC
GACAGGAGCACGATCATGCGCACCCGTGGGGCCGCCATGCCGGCGATAATGGCCTGCTTCTCGCCGAAAC
GTTTGGTGGCGGGACCAGTGACGAAGGCTTGAGCGAGGGCGTGCAAGATTCCGAATACCGCAAGCGACAG
GCCGATCATCGTCGCGCTCCAGCGAAAGCGGTCCTCGCCGAAAATGACCCAGAGCGCTGCCGGCACCTGT
CCTACGAGTTGCATGATAAAGAAGACAGTCATAAGTGCGGCGACGATAGTCATGCCCCGCGCCCACCGGA
AGGAGCTGACTGGGTTGAAGGCTCTCAAGGGCATCGGTCGAGATCCCGGTGCCTAATGAGTGAGCTAACT
TACATTAATTGCGTTGCGCTCACTGCCCGCTTTCCAGTCGGGAAACCTGTCGTGCCAGCTGCATTAATGA
ATCGGCCAACGCGCGGGGAGAGGCGGTTTGCGTATTGGGCGCCAGGGTGGTTTTTCTTTTCACCAGTGAG
ACGGGCAACAGCTGATTGCCCTTCACCGCCTGGCCCTGAGAGAGTTGCAGCAAGCGGTCCACGCTGGTTT
GCCCCAGCAGGCGAAAATCCTGTTTGATGGTGGTTAACGGCGGGATATAACATGAGCTGTCTTCGGTATC
GTCGTATCCCACTACCGAGATATCCGCACCAACGCGCAGCCCGGACTCGGTAATGGCGCGCATTGCGCCC
AGCGCCATCTGATCGTTGGCAACCAGCATCGCAGTGGGAACGATGCCCTCATTCAGCATTTGCATGGTTT
GTTGAAAACCGGACATGGCACTCCAGTCGCCTTCCCGTTCCGCTATCGGCTGAATTTGATTGCGAGTGAG
ATATTTATGCCAGCCAGCCAGACGCAGACGCGCCGAGACAGAACTTAATGGGCCCGCTAACAGCGCGATT
TGCTGGTGACCCAATGCGACCAGATGCTCCACGCCCAGTCGCGTACCGTCTTCATGGGAGAAAATAATAC
TGTTGATGGGTGTCTGGTCAGAGACATCAAGAAATAACGCCGGAACATTAGTGCAGGCAGCTTCCACAGC
AATGGCATCCTGGTCATCCAGCGGATAGTTAATGATCAGCCCACTGACGCGTTGCGCGAGAAGATTGTGC
ACCGCCGCTTTACAGGCTTCGACGCCGCTTCGTTCTACCATCGACACCACCACGCTGGCACCCAGTTGAT
CGGCGCGAGATTTAATCGCCGCGACAATTTGCGACGGCGCGTGCAGGGCCAGACTGGAGGTGGCAACGCC
AATCAGCAACGACTGTTTGCCCGCCAGTTGTTGTGCCACGCGGTTGGGAATGTAATTCAGCTCCGCCATC
GCCGCTTCCACTTTTTCCCGCGTTTTCGCAGAAACGTGGCTGGCCTGGTTCACCACGCGGGAAACGGTCT
GATAAGAGACACCGGCATACTCTGCGACATCGTATAACGTTACTGGTTTCACATTCACCACCCTGAATTG
ACTCTCTTCCGGGCGCTATCATGCCATACCGCGAAAGGTTTTGCGCCATTCGATGGTGTCCGGGATCTCG
ACGCTCTCCCTTATGCGACTCCTGCATTAGGAAGCAGCCCAGTAGTAGGTTGAGGCCGTTGAGCACCGCC
GCCGCAAGGAATGGTGCATGCAAGGAGATGGCGCCCAACAGTCCCCCGGCCACGGGGCCTGCCACCATAC
CCACGCCGAAACAAGCGCTCATGAGCCCGAAGTGGCGAGCCCGATCTTCCCCATCGGTGATGTCGGCGAT
ATAGGCGCCAGCAACCGCACCTGTGGCGCCGGTGATGCCGGCCACGATGCGTCCGGCGTAGAGGATCGAG
ATCTCGATCCCGCGAAATTAATACGACTCACTATAGGGGAATTGTGAGCGGATAACAATTCCCCTCTAGA
AATAATTTTGTTTAACTTTAAGAAGGAGATATACCATGAAACATCACCATCACCATCACAACACTAGTAG
CAATTCCATGTCCCCTATACTAGGTTATTGGAAAATTAAGGGCCTTGTGCAACCCACTCGACTTCTTTTG
GAATATCTTGAAGAAAAATATGAAGAGCATTTGTATGAGCGCGATGAAGGTGATAAATGGCGAAACAAAA
AGTTTGAATTGGGTTTGGAGTTTCCCAATCTTCCTTATTATATTGATGGTGATGTTAAATTAACACAGTC
TATGGCCATCATACGTTATATAGCTGACAAGCACAACATGTTGGGTGGTTGTCCAAAAGAGCGTGCAGAG
ATTTCAATGCTTGAAGGAGCGGTTTTGGATATTAGATACGGTGTTTCGAGAATTGCATATAGTAAAGACT
TTGAAACTCTCAAAGTTGATTTTCTTAGCAAGCTACCTGAAATGCTGAAAATGTTCGAAGATCGTTTATG
TCATAAAACATATTTAAATGGTGATCATGTAACCCATCCTGACTTCATGTTGTATGACGCTCTTGATGTT
GTTTTATACATGGACCCAATGTGCCTGGATGCGTTCCCAAAATTAGTTTGTTTTAAAAAACGTATTGAAG
CTATCCCACAAATTGATAAGTACTTGAAATCCAGCAAGTATATAGCATGGCCTTTGCAGGGCTGGCAAGC
CACGTTTGGTGGTGGCGACCATCCTCCAAAATCGGATCTGGAAGTTCTGTTCCAGGGGCCCATGGTTGAC
AACATAAAAACTTTGTGTTATACTTGTAACGTAAGGAGGTAATGATTCAGTTTAAGGTTTACACCTATAA
AAGAGAGAGCCGTTATCGTCTGTTTGTGGATGTACAGAGTGATATTATTGACACGCCCGGGCGACGGATG
GTGATCCCCCTGGCCAGTGCACGTCTGCTGTCAGATAAAGTCTCCCGTGAACTTTACCCGGTGGTGCATA
TCGGGGATGAAAGCTGGCGCATGATGACCACCGATATGGCCAGTGTGCCGGTCTCCGTTATCGGGGAAGA
AGTGGCTGATCTCAGCCACCGCGAAAATGACATCAAAAACGCCATTAACCTGATGTTCTGGGGAATATAA
GAGCATCATCATCATCACCACCACCACCACCACTGAAGCGCTTGGAGCCACCCGCAGTTCGAAAAAGGTG
GAGGTTCTGGCGGTGGATCGGGAGGTTCAGCGTGGAGCCACCCGCAGTTCGAGAAATAGAAAGAAACCGC
TGCTGCTAAATTCGAACGCCAGCACATGGACAGCTAGATGAAGCGGCGGTGGAAGAAAAACTTTATCGCC
GTGTCCGCCGCCAACCGGTTCAAGAAGATCAGCAGCTCTGGCGCCCTGCTGTGAGAGGACCAGGTGGACC
CCCGGCTGATCGATGGCAAATGAGGCAGCGGCAAGATCCTGCACAACCAGAACGTGAACAGCTGGGGCCC
CATCACCGTGACCCCTACCACCGACGGCGGCGAGACAAGATTCGACGGCCAGATCATCGTGCAGATGGAA
AACGACCCCGTGGTGGCCAAGGCCGCTGCCAATCTGGCCGGCAAGCACGCCGAGAGCAGCGTGGTGGTGC
AGCTGGACAGCGACGGCAACTACCGGGTGGTGTACGGCGACCCCAGCAAGCTGGACGGCAAGCTGCGGTG
GCAGCTGGTGGGACACGGCAGGGACCACAGCGAGACAAACAACACCCGGCTGAGCGGCTACAGCGCCGAC
GAGCTGGCCGTGAAGCTGGCCAAGTTCCAGCAGAGCTTCAACCAGGCCGAGAACATCAACAACAAGCCCG
ACCACATCAGCATCGTGGGCTGCAGCCTGGTGTCCGACGACAAGCAGAAGGGCTTCGGCCACCAGTTCAT
CAACGCTATGGACGCCAACGGCCTGCGGGTGGACGTGTCCGTGCGGTCTAGCGAACTGGCCGTGGACGAG
GCCGGCAGAAAGCACACCAAGGACGCCAATGGCGACTGGGTGCAGAAGGCCGAAAACAACAAGGTGTCCC
TGAGCTGGGACGCCCAGGGCCTGGAATGAGCGGCCGCACTCGAGCACCACCACCACCACCACTGAGATCC
GGCTGCTAACAAAGCCCGAAAGGAAGCTGAGTTGGCTGCTGCCACCGCTGAGCAATAACTAGCATAACCC
CTTGGGGCCTCTAAACGGGTCTTGAGGGGTTTTTTGCTGAAAGGAGGAACTATATCCGGAT
