Features (pLannotate 1.2.2; 26 found; start..end, strand, type, name):
     12..467     +  rep_origin     f1 ori (sequence partly withheld): f1 bacteriophage origin of replication; arrow indicates direction of (+) strand synthesis
    494..551     +  promoter       AmpR promoter (fragment): bla
    560..1375    -  CDS            KanR: aminoglycoside phosphotransferase; aph(3')-Ia; confers resistance to kanamycin in bacteria or G418 (Geneticin®) in eukaryotes
   1497..2085    +  rep_origin     ori: high-copy-number ColE1/pMB1/pBR322/pUC origin of replication
   2271..2413    -  misc_feature   bom: basis of mobility region from pBR322
   2515..2706    -  CDS            rop: Rop protein, which maintains plasmids at low copy number; rop
   2723..3103    +  CDS            YPB1_ECOLX: Protein predicted: Swiss-Prot protein existence level 4. From Escherichia coli.
   3175..3466    -  CDS            TcR (fragment): tetracycline efflux protein; tet; confers resistance to tetracycline
   3481..3502    -  protein_bind   CAP binding site: CAP binding activates transcription in the presence of cAMP. E. coli catabolite activator protein
   3515..4597    -  CDS            lacI: lac repressor; lacI; The lac repressor binds to the lac operator to inhibit transcription in E. coli. This inhibition can be relieved by adding lactose or isopropyl-β-D-thiogalactopyranoside (IPTG).
   4598..4675    -  promoter       lacI promoter: lacI
   4683..4962    -  CDS            TcR (fragment): tetracycline efflux protein; tet; confers resistance to tetracycline
   4984..5002    +  promoter       T7 promoter: promoter for bacteriophage T7 RNA polymerase
   5003..5027    +  protein_bind   lac operator: The lac repressor binds to the lac operator to inhibit transcription in E. coli. This inhibition can be relieved by adding lactose or isopropyl-β-D-thiogalactopyranoside (IPTG). lac repressor encoded by lacI
   5042..5064    +  RBS            RBS: efficient ribosome binding site from bacteriophage T7 gene 10 (Olins and Rangwala, 1989)
   5077..5094    +  CDS            7xHis (fragment): 6xHis affinity tag
   5113..5766    +  CDS            GST26_SCHJA: Experimental evidence at protein level: Swiss-Prot protein existence level 1. GST isoenzymes appear to play a central role in the parasite detoxification system. Other functions are also suspected including a role in increasing the solubility of haematin in the parasite gut. From Schistosoma japonicum (Blood fluke).
   5853..6155    +  CDS            ccdB: CcdB, a bacterial toxin that poisons DNA gyrase; ccdB; Plasmids containing the ccdB gene cannot be propagated in standard E. coli strains.
   6171..6188    +  CDS            9xHis (fragment): 9xHis affinity tag
   6192..6281    +  CDS            Twin-Strep-tag: two Strep-Tag®II moieties connected by a linker for enhanced binding to Strep-Tactin®, an engineered form of streptavidin (Schmidt et al., 2013)
   6285..6329    +  CDS            S-Tag: affinity and epitope tag derived from pancreatic ribonuclease A
   6333..6416    +  CDS            MYLK2 (fragment): MYLK2_HUMAN - Experimental evidence at protein level: Swiss-Prot protein existence level 1. Implicated in the level of global muscle contraction and cardiac function. Phosphorylates a specific serine in the N-terminus of a myosin light chain. From Homo sapiens (Human).
   6465..7085    +  CDS            rtxA (fragment): MARTX_VIBCH - Also known as rtx From Vibrio cholerae serotype O1 (strain ATCC 39315 / El Tor Inaba N16961).
   7110..7127    +  CDS            9xHis (fragment): 9xHis affinity tag
   7137..7186    +  CDS            SET1 (fragment): solubility-enhancement tag derived from T7 phage gene 10B
   7194..7241    +  terminator     T7 terminator: transcription terminator for bacteriophage T7 RNA polymerase
>Addgene plasmid #55186 | pCoofy48 | analyzer sequence | sequence record 85566
TGGCGAATGGG
[124 nt withheld, positions 12-135]
C
[91 nt withheld, positions 137-227]
A
[49 nt withheld, positions 229-277]
CCTTTGACGTTGGAGTCCACGTTCTTT
[37 nt withheld, positions 305-341]
ACCCTATCTCGGTCTATTCTTTTGATTTATAAGGGATTTTGCCGATTTCGGCCTATTGGTTAAAAAATGA
GCTGATTTAACAAAAATTTAACGCGAATTTTAACAAAATATTAACGTTTACAATTTCAGGTGGCACTTTT
CGGGGAAATGTGCGCGGAACCCCTATTTGTTTATTTTTCTAAATACATTCAAATATGTATCCGCTCATGA
ATTAATTCTTAGAAAAACTCATCGAGCATCAAATGAAACTGCAATTTATTCATATCAGGATTATCAATAC
CATATTTTTGAAAAAGCCGTTTCTGTAATGAAGGAGAAAACTCACCGAGGCAGTTCCATAGGATGGCAAG
ATCCTGGTATCGGTCTGCGATTCCGACTCGTCCAACATCAATACAACCTATTAATTTCCCCTCGTCAAAA
ATAAGGTTATCAAGTGAGAAATCACCATGAGTGACGACTGAATCCGGTGAGAATGGCAAAAGTTTATGCA
TTTCTTTCCAGACTTGTTCAACAGGCCAGCCATTACGCTCGTCATCAAAATCACTCGCATCAACCAAACC
GTTATTCATTCGTGATTGCGCCTGAGCGAGACGAAATACGCGATCGCTGTTAAAAGGACAATTACAAACA
GGAATCGAATGCAACCGGCGCAGGAACACTGCCAGCGCATCAACAATATTTTCACCTGAATCAGGATATT
CTTCTAATACCTGGAATGCTGTTTTCCCGGGGATCGCAGTGGTGAGTAACCATGCATCATCAGGAGTACG
GATAAAATGCTTGATGGTCGGAAGAGGCATAAATTCCGTCAGCCAGTTTAGTCTGACCATCTCATCTGTA
ACATCATTGGCAACGCTACCTTTGCCATGTTTCAGAAACAACTCTGGCGCATCGGGCTTCCCATACAATC
GATAGATTGTCGCACCTGATTGCCCGACATTATCGCGAGCCCATTTATACCCATATAAATCAGCATCCAT
GTTGGAATTTAATCGCGGCCTAGAGCAAGACGTTTCCCGTTGAATATGGCTCATAACACCCCTTGTATTA
CTGTTTATGTAAGCAGACAGTTTTATTGTTCATGACCAAAATCCCTTAACGTGAGTTTTCGTTCCACTGA
GCGTCAGACCCCGTAGAAAAGATCAAAGGATCTTCTTGAGATCCTTTTTTTCTGCGCGTAATCTGCTGCT
TGCAAACAAAAAAACCACCGCTACCAGCGGTGGTTTGTTTGCCGGATCAAGAGCTACCAACTCTTTTTCC
GAAGGTAACTGGCTTCAGCAGAGCGCAGATACCAAATACTGTCCTTCTAGTGTAGCCGTAGTTAGGCCAC
CACTTCAAGAACTCTGTAGCACCGCCTACATACCTCGCTCTGCTAATCCTGTTACCAGTGGCTGCTGCCA
GTGGCGATAAGTCGTGTCTTACCGGGTTGGACTCAAGACGATAGTTACCGGATAAGGCGCAGCGGTCGGG
CTGAACGGGGGGTTCGTGCACACAGCCCAGCTTGGAGCGAACGACCTACACCGAACTGAGATACCTACAG
CGTGAGCTATGAGAAAGCGCCACGCTTCCCGAAGGGAGAAAGGCGGACAGGTATCCGGTAAGCGGCAGGG
TCGGAACAGGAGAGCGCACGAGGGAGCTTCCAGGGGGAAACGCCTGGTATCTTTATAGTCCTGTCGGGTT
TCGCCACCTCTGACTTGAGCGTCGATTTTTGTGATGCTCGTCAGGGGGGCGGAGCCTATGGAAAAACGCC
AGCAACGCGGCCTTTTTACGGTTCCTGGCCTTTTGCTGGCCTTTTGCTCACATGTTCTTTCCTGCGTTAT
CCCCTGATTCTGTGGATAACCGTATTACCGCCTTTGAGTGAGCTGATACCGCTCGCCGCAGCCGAACGAC
CGAGCGCAGCGAGTCAGTGAGCGAGGAAGCGGAAGAGCGCCTGATGCGGTATTTTCTCCTTACGCATCTG
TGCGGTATTTCACACCGCATATATGGTGCACTCTCAGTACAATCTGCTCTGATGCCGCATAGTTAAGCCA
GTATACACTCCGCTATCGCTACGTGACTGGGTCATGGCTGCGCCCCGACACCCGCCAACACCCGCTGACG
CGCCCTGACGGGCTTGTCTGCTCCCGGCATCCGCTTACAGACAAGCTGTGACCGTCTCCGGGAGCTGCAT
GTGTCAGAGGTTTTCACCGTCATCACCGAAACGCGCGAGGCAGCTGCGGTAAAGCTCATCAGCGTGGTCG
TGAAGCGATTCACAGATGTCTGCCTGTTCATCCGCGTCCAGCTCGTTGAGTTTCTCCAGAAGCGTTAATG
TCTGGCTTCTGATAAAGCGGGCCATGTTAAGGGCGGTTTTTTCCTGTTTGGTCACTGATGCCTCCGTGTA
AGGGGGATTTCTGTTCATGGGGGTAATGATACCGATGAAACGAGAGAGGATGCTCACGATACGGGTTACT
GATGATGAACATGCCCGGTTACTGGAACGTTGTGAGGGTAAACAACTGGCGGTATGGATGCGGCGGGACC
AGAGAAAAATCACTCAGGGTCAATGCCAGCGCTTCGTTAATACAGATGTAGGTGTTCCACAGGGTAGCCA
GCAGCATCCTGCGATGCAGATCCGGAACATAATGGTGCAGGGCGCTGACTTCCGCGTTTCCAGACTTTAC
GAAACACGGAAACCGAAGACCATTCATGTTGTTGCTCAGGTCGCAGACGTTTTGCAGCAGCAGTCGCTTC
ACGTTCGCTCGCGTATCGGTGATTCATTCTGCTAACCAGTAAGGCAACCCCGCCAGCCTAGCCGGGTCCT
CAACGACAGGAGCACGATCATGCGCACCCGTGGGGCCGCCATGCCGGCGATAATGGCCTGCTTCTCGCCG
AAACGTTTGGTGGCGGGACCAGTGACGAAGGCTTGAGCGAGGGCGTGCAAGATTCCGAATACCGCAAGCG
ACAGGCCGATCATCGTCGCGCTCCAGCGAAAGCGGTCCTCGCCGAAAATGACCCAGAGCGCTGCCGGCAC
CTGTCCTACGAGTTGCATGATAAAGAAGACAGTCATAAGTGCGGCGACGATAGTCATGCCCCGCGCCCAC
CGGAAGGAGCTGACTGGGTTGAAGGCTCTCAAGGGCATCGGTCGAGATCCCGGTGCCTAATGAGTGAGCT
AACTTACATTAATTGCGTTGCGCTCACTGCCCGCTTTCCAGTCGGGAAACCTGTCGTGCCAGCTGCATTA
ATGAATCGGCCAACGCGCGGGGAGAGGCGGTTTGCGTATTGGGCGCCAGGGTGGTTTTTCTTTTCACCAG
TGAGACGGGCAACAGCTGATTGCCCTTCACCGCCTGGCCCTGAGAGAGTTGCAGCAAGCGGTCCACGCTG
GTTTGCCCCAGCAGGCGAAAATCCTGTTTGATGGTGGTTAACGGCGGGATATAACATGAGCTGTCTTCGG
TATCGTCGTATCCCACTACCGAGATATCCGCACCAACGCGCAGCCCGGACTCGGTAATGGCGCGCATTGC
GCCCAGCGCCATCTGATCGTTGGCAACCAGCATCGCAGTGGGAACGATGCCCTCATTCAGCATTTGCATG
GTTTGTTGAAAACCGGACATGGCACTCCAGTCGCCTTCCCGTTCCGCTATCGGCTGAATTTGATTGCGAG
TGAGATATTTATGCCAGCCAGCCAGACGCAGACGCGCCGAGACAGAACTTAATGGGCCCGCTAACAGCGC
GATTTGCTGGTGACCCAATGCGACCAGATGCTCCACGCCCAGTCGCGTACCGTCTTCATGGGAGAAAATA
ATACTGTTGATGGGTGTCTGGTCAGAGACATCAAGAAATAACGCCGGAACATTAGTGCAGGCAGCTTCCA
CAGCAATGGCATCCTGGTCATCCAGCGGATAGTTAATGATCAGCCCACTGACGCGTTGCGCGAGAAGATT
GTGCACCGCCGCTTTACAGGCTTCGACGCCGCTTCGTTCTACCATCGACACCACCACGCTGGCACCCAGT
TGATCGGCGCGAGATTTAATCGCCGCGACAATTTGCGACGGCGCGTGCAGGGCCAGACTGGAGGTGGCAA
CGCCAATCAGCAACGACTGTTTGCCCGCCAGTTGTTGTGCCACGCGGTTGGGAATGTAATTCAGCTCCGC
CATCGCCGCTTCCACTTTTTCCCGCGTTTTCGCAGAAACGTGGCTGGCCTGGTTCACCACGCGGGAAACG
GTCTGATAAGAGACACCGGCATACTCTGCGACATCGTATAACGTTACTGGTTTCACATTCACCACCCTGA
ATTGACTCTCTTCCGGGCGCTATCATGCCATACCGCGAAAGGTTTTGCGCCATTCGATGGTGTCCGGGAT
CTCGACGCTCTCCCTTATGCGACTCCTGCATTAGGAAGCAGCCCAGTAGTAGGTTGAGGCCGTTGAGCAC
CGCCGCCGCAAGGAATGGTGCATGCAAGGAGATGGCGCCCAACAGTCCCCCGGCCACGGGGCCTGCCACC
ATACCCACGCCGAAACAAGCGCTCATGAGCCCGAAGTGGCGAGCCCGATCTTCCCCATCGGTGATGTCGG
CGATATAGGCGCCAGCAACCGCACCTGTGGCGCCGGTGATGCCGGCCACGATGCGTCCGGCGTAGAGGAT
CGAGATCTCGATCCCGCGAAATTAATACGACTCACTATAGGGGAATTGTGAGCGGATAACAATTCCCCTC
TAGAAATAATTTTGTTTAACTTTAAGAAGGAGATATACCATGAAACATCACCATCACCATCACAACACTA
GTAGCAATTCCATGTCCCCTATACTAGGTTATTGGAAAATTAAGGGCCTTGTGCAACCCACTCGACTTCT
TTTGGAATATCTTGAAGAAAAATATGAAGAGCATTTGTATGAGCGCGATGAAGGTGATAAATGGCGAAAC
AAAAAGTTTGAATTGGGTTTGGAGTTTCCCAATCTTCCTTATTATATTGATGGTGATGTTAAATTAACAC
AGTCTATGGCCATCATACGTTATATAGCTGACAAGCACAACATGTTGGGTGGTTGTCCAAAAGAGCGTGC
AGAGATTTCAATGCTTGAAGGAGCGGTTTTGGATATTAGATACGGTGTTTCGAGAATTGCATATAGTAAA
GACTTTGAAACTCTCAAAGTTGATTTTCTTAGCAAGCTACCTGAAATGCTGAAAATGTTCGAAGATCGTT
TATGTCATAAAACATATTTAAATGGTGATCATGTAACCCATCCTGACTTCATGTTGTATGACGCTCTTGA
TGTTGTTTTATACATGGACCCAATGTGCCTGGATGCGTTCCCAAAATTAGTTTGTTTTAAAAAACGTATT
GAAGCTATCCCACAAATTGATAAGTACTTGAAATCCAGCAAGTATATAGCATGGCCTTTGCAGGGCTGGC
AAGCCACGTTTGGTGGTGGCGACCATCCTCCAAAATCGGATCTGGAAGTTCTGTTCCAGGGGCCCATGGT
TGACAACATAAAAACTTTGTGTTATACTTGTAACGTAAGGAGGTAATGATTCAGTTTAAGGTTTACACCT
ATAAAAGAGAGAGCCGTTATCGTCTGTTTGTGGATGTACAGAGTGATATTATTGACACGCCCGGGCGACG
GATGGTGATCCCCCTGGCCAGTGCACGTCTGCTGTCAGATAAAGTCTCCCGTGAACTTTACCCGGTGGTG
CATATCGGGGATGAAAGCTGGCGCATGATGACCACCGATATGGCCAGTGTGCCGGTCTCCGTTATCGGGG
AAGAAGTGGCTGATCTCAGCCACCGCGAAAATGACATCAAAAACGCCATTAACCTGATGTTCTGGGGAAT
ATAAGAGCATCATCATCATCACCACCACCACCACCACTGAAGCGCTTGGAGCCACCCGCAGTTCGAAAAA
GGTGGAGGTTCTGGCGGTGGATCGGGAGGTTCAGCGTGGAGCCACCCGCAGTTCGAGAAATAGAAAGAAA
CCGCTGCTGCTAAATTCGAACGCCAGCACATGGACAGCTAGATGAAGCGGCGGTGGAAGAAAAACTTTAT
CGCCGTGTCCGCCGCCAACCGGTTCAAGAAGATCAGCAGCTCTGGCGCCCTGCTGTGAGAGGACCAGGTG
GACCCCCGGCTGATCGATGGCAAATGAGGCAGCGGCAAGATCCTGCACAACCAGAACGTGAACAGCTGGG
GCCCCATCACCGTGACCCCTACCACCGACGGCGGCGAGACAAGATTCGACGGCCAGATCATCGTGCAGAT
GGAAAACGACCCCGTGGTGGCCAAGGCCGCTGCCAATCTGGCCGGCAAGCACGCCGAGAGCAGCGTGGTG
GTGCAGCTGGACAGCGACGGCAACTACCGGGTGGTGTACGGCGACCCCAGCAAGCTGGACGGCAAGCTGC
GGTGGCAGCTGGTGGGACACGGCAGGGACCACAGCGAGACAAACAACACCCGGCTGAGCGGCTACAGCGC
CGACGAGCTGGCCGTGAAGCTGGCCAAGTTCCAGCAGAGCTTCAACCAGGCCGAGAACATCAACAACAAG
CCCGACCACATCAGCATCGTGGGCTGCAGCCTGGTGTCCGACGACAAGCAGAAGGGCTTCGGCCACCAGT
TCATCAACGCTATGGACGCCAACGGCCTGCGGGTGGACGTGTCCGTGCGGTCTAGCGAACTGGCCGTGGA
CGAGGCCGGCAGAAAGCACACCAAGGACGCCAATGGCGACTGGGTGCAGAAGGCCGAAAACAACAAGGTG
TCCCTGAGCTGGGACGCCCAGGGCCTGGAATGAGCGGCCGCACTCGAGCACCACCACCACCACCACTGAG
ATCCGGCTGCTAACAAAGCCCGAAAGGAAGCTGAGTTGGCTGCTGCCACCGCTGAGCAATAACTAGCATA
ACCCCTTGGGGCCTCTAAACGGGTCTTGAGGGGTTTTTTGCTGAAAGGAGGAACTATATCCGGAT
