>Addgene plasmid #55186 | pCoofy48 | addgene partial sequence | sequence record 91271 | T7 5'-TAATACGACTCACTATAGGG-3'
ACTTTAAGAAGGAGATATACCATGAAACATCACCATCACCATCACAACACTAGTAGCAATTCCATGTCCC
CTATACTAGGTTATTGGAAAATTAAGGGCCTTGTGCAACCCACTCGACTTCTTTTGGAATATCTTGAAGA
AAAATATGAAGAGCATTTGTATGAGCGCGATGAAGGTGATAAATGGCGAAACAAAAAGTTTGAATTGGGT
TTGGAGTTTCCCAATCTTCCTTATTATATTGATGGTGATGTTAAATTAACACAGTCTATGGCCATCATAC
GTTATATAGCTGACAAGCACAACATGTTGGGTGGTTGTCCAAAAGAGCGTGCAGAGATTTCAATGCTTGA
AGGAGCGGTTTTGGATATTAGATACGGTGTTTCGAGAATTGCATATAGTAAAGACTTTGAAACTCTCAAA
GTTGATTTTCTTAGCAAGCTACCTGAAATGCTGAAAATGTTCGAAGATCGTTTATGTCATAAAACATATT
TAAATGGTGATCATGTAACCCATCCTGACTTCATGTTGTATGACGCTCTTGATGTTGTTTTATACATGGA
CCCAATGTGCCTGGATGCGTTCCCAAAATTAGTTTGTTTTAAAAAACGTATTGAAGCTATCCCACAAATT
GATAAGTACTTGAAATCCAGCAAGTATATAGCATGGCCTTTGCAGGGCTGGCAAGCCACGTTTGGTGGTG
GCGACCATCCTCCAAAATCGGATCTGGAAGTTCTGTTCCAGGGGCCCATGGTTGACAACATAAA
