>Addgene plasmid #55186 | pCoofy48 | addgene partial sequence | sequence record 91296 | T7term 5'-GCTAGTTATTGCTCAGCGG-3'
CTCAGTGGTGGTGGTGGTGGTGCTCGAGTGCGGCCGCTCATTCCAGGCCCTGGGCGTCCCAGCTCAGGGA
CACCTTGTTGTTTTCGGCCTTCTGCACCCAGTCGCCATTGGCGTCCTTGGTGTGCTTTCTGCCGGCCTCG
TCCACGGCCAGTTCGCTAGACCGCACGGACACGTCCACCCGCAGGCCGTTGGCGTCCATAGCGTTGATGA
ACTGGTGGCCGAAGCCCTTCTGCTTGTCGTCGGACACCAGGCTGCAGCCCACGATGCTGATGTGGTCGGG
CTTGTTGTTGATGTTCTCGGCCTGGTTGAAGCTCTGCTGGAACTTGGCCAGCTTCACGGCCAGCTCGTCG
GCGCTGTAGCCGCTCAGCCGGGTGTTGTTTGTCTCGCTGTGGTCCCTGCCGTGTCCCACCAGCTGCCACC
GCAGCTTGCCGTCCAGCTTGCTGGGGTCGCCGTACACCACCCGGTAGTTGCCGTCGCTGTCCAGCTGCAC
CACCACGCTGCTCTCGGCGTGCTTGCCGGCCAGATTGGCAGCGGCCTTGGCCACCACGGGGTCGTTTTCC
ATCTGCACGATGATCTGGCCGTCGAATCTTGTCTCGCCGCCGTCGGTGGTAGGGGTCACGGTGATGGGGC
CCCAGCTGTTCACGTTCTGGTTGTGCAGGATCTTGCCGCTGCCTCATTTGCCATCGATCAGCCGGGG
