>Addgene plasmid #55186 | pCoofy48 | addgene partial sequence | sequence record 92315 | ccdB-Fwd 5'-GCATGATGACCACCGATATG-3'
GGGAATATAAGAGCATCATCATCATCACCACCACCACCACCACTGAAGCGCTTGGAGCCACCCGCAGTTC
GAAAAAGGTGGAGGTTCTGGCGGTGGATCGGGAGGTTCAGCGTGGAGCCACCCGCAGTTCGAGAAATAGA
AAGAAACCGCTGCTGCTAAATTCGAACGCCAGCACATGGACAGCTAGATGAAGCGGCGGTGGAAGAAAAA
CTTTATCGCCGTGTCCGCCGCCAACCGGTTCAAGAAGATCAGCAGCTCTGGCGCCCTGCTGTGAGAGGAC
CAGGTGGACCCCCGGCTGATCGATGGCAAATGAGGCAGCGGCAAGATCCTGCACAACCAGAACGTGAACA
GCTGGGGCCCCATCACCGTGACCCCTACCACCGACGGCGGCGAGACAAGATTCGACGGCCAGATCATCGT
GCAGATGGAAAACGACCCCGTGGTGGCCAAGGCCGCTGCCAATCTGGCCGGCAAGCACGCCGAGAGCAGC
GTGGTGGTGCAGCTGGACAGCGACGGCAACTACCGGGTGGTGTACGGCGACCCCAGCAAGCTGGACGGCA
AGCTGCGGTGGCAGCTGGTGGGACACGGCAGGGACCACAGCGAGACAAACAACACCCGGCTGAGCGGCTA
CAGCGCCGACGAGCTGGCCGTGAAGCTGGCCAAGTTCCAGCAGAGCTTCAACCAGGCCGAGAACATCAAC
AACAA
